>Addgene plasmid #103798 | pCIBN-EYFP-TetR | depositor full sequence | sequence record 196653 | Full Sequence
TAGTTATTAATAGTAATCAATTACGGGGTCATTAGTTCATAGCCCATATATGGAGTTCCGCGTTACATAA
CTTACGGTAAATGGCCCGCCTGGCTGACCGCCCAACGACCCCCGCCCATTGACGTCAATAATGACGTATG
TTCCCATAGTAACGCCAATAGGGACTTTCCATTGACGTCAATGGGTGGAGTATTTACGGTAAACTGCCCA
CTTGGCAGTACATCAAGTGTATCATATGCCAAGTACGCCCCCTATTGACGTCAATGACGGTAAATGGCCC
GCCTGGCATTATGCCCAGTACATGACCTTATGGGACTTTCCTACTTGGCAGTACATCTACGTATTAGTCA
TCGCTATTACCATGGTGATGCGGTTTTGGCAGTACATCAATGGGCGTGGATAGCGGTTTGACTCACGGGG
ATTTCCAAGTCTCCACCCCATTGACGTCAATGGGAGTTTGTTTTGGCACCAAAATCAACGGGACTTTCCA
AAATGTCGTAACAACTCCGCCCCATTGACGCAAATGGGCGGTAGGCGTGTACGGTGGGAGGTCTATATAA
GCAGAGCTGGTTTAGTGAACCGTCAGATCCGCTAGCGCTCGCCACCATGAATGGAGCTATAGGAGGTGAC
CTTTTGCTCAATTTTCCTGACATGTCGGTCCTAGAGCGCCAAAGGGCTCACCTCAAGTACCTCAATCCCA
CCTTTGATTCTCCTCTCGCCGGCTTCTTTGCCGATTCTTCAATGATTACCGGCGGCGAGATGGACAGCTA
TCTTTCGACTGCCGGTTTGAATCTTCCGATGATGTACGGTGAGACGACGGTGGAAGGTGATTCAAGACTC
TCAATTTCGCCGGAAACGACGCTTGGGACTGGAAATTTCAAGGCAGCGAAGTTTGATACAGAGACTAAGG
ATTGTAATGAGGCGGCGAAGAAGATGACGATGAACAGAGATGACCTAGTAGAAGAAGGAGAAGAAGAGAA
GTCGAAAATAACAGAGCAAAACAATGGGAGCACAAAAAGCATCAAGAAGATGAAACACAAAGCCAAGAAA
GAAGAGAACAATTTCTCTAATGATTCATCTAAAGTGACGAAGGAATTGGAGAAAACGGATTATATTCATG
GACCGGTCGCCACCATGGTGAGCAAGGGCGAGGAGCTGTTCACCGGGGTGGTGCCCATCCTGGTCGAGCT
GGACGGCGACGTAAACGGCCACAAGTTCAGCGTGTCCGGCGAGGGCGAGGGCGATGCCACCTACGGCAAG
CTGACCCTGAAGTTCATCTGCACCACCGGCAAGCTGCCCGTGCCCTGGCCCACCCTCGTGACCACCTTCG
GCTACGGCCTGCAGTGCTTCGCCCGCTACCCCGACCACATGAAGCAGCACGACTTCTTCAAGTCCGCCAT
GCCCGAAGGCTACGTCCAGGAGCGCACCATCTTCTTCAAGGACGACGGCAACTACAAGACCCGCGCCGAG
GTGAAGTTCGAGGGCGACACCCTGGTGAACCGCATCGAGCTGAAGGGCATCGACTTCAAGGAGGACGGCA
ACATCCTGGGGCACAAGCTGGAGTACAACTACAACAGCCACAACGTCTATATCATGGCCGACAAGCAGAA
GAACGGCATCAAGGTGAACTTCAAGATCCGCCACAACATCGAGGACGGCAGCGTGCAGCTCGCCGACCAC
TACCAGCAGAACACCCCCATCGGCGACGGCCCCGTGCTGCTGCCCGACAACCACTACCTGAGCTACCAGT
CCGCCCTGAGCAAAGACCCCAACGAGAAGCGCGATCACATGGTCCTGCTGGAGTTCGTGACCGCCGCCGG
GATCACTCTCGGCATGGACGAGCTGTACAAGTCCGGACTCAGATCTCGAGCTCAAGCTTCGAATTCTGCA
GTCGACATGGTGTCTAGATTAGATAAAAGTAAAGTGATTAACAGCGCATTAGAGCTGCTTAATGAGGTCG
GAATCGAAGGTTTAACAACCCGTAAACTCGCCCAGAAGCTAGGTGTAGAGCAGCCTACATTGTATTGGCA
TGTAAAAAATAAGCGGGCTTTGCTCGACGCCTTAGCCATTGAGATGTTAGATAGGCACCATACTCACTTT
TGCCCTTTAGAAGGGGAAAGCTGGCAAGATTTTTTACGTAATAACGCTAAAAGTTTTAGATGTGCTTTAC
TAAGTCATCGCGATGGAGCAAAAGTACATTTAGGTACACGGCCTACAGAAAAACAGTATGAAACTCTCGA
AAATCAATTAGCCTTTTTATGCCAACAAGGTTTTTCACTAGAGAATGCATTATATGCACTCAGCGCTGTG
GGGCATTTTACTTTAGGTTGCGTATTGGAAGATCAAGAGCATCAAGTCGCTAAAGAAGAAAGGGAAACAC
CTACTACTGATAGTATGCCGCCATTATTACGACAAGCTATCGAATTATTTGATCACCAAGGTGCAGAGCC
AGCCTTCTTATTCGGCCTTGAATTGATCATATGCGGATTAGAAAAACAACTTAAATGTGAAAGTGGGTCT
GACTAGGGGATCCACCGGATCTAGATAACTGATCATAATCAGCCATACCACATTTGTAGAGGTTTTACTT
GCTTTAAAAAACCTCCCACACCTCCCCCTGAACCTGAAACATAAAATGAATGCAATTGTTGTTGTTAACT
TGTTTATTGCAGCTTATAATGGTTACAAATAAAGCAATAGCATCACAAATTTCACAAATAAAGCATTTTT
TTCACTGCATTCTAGTTGTGGTTTGTCCAAACTCATCAATGTATCTTAAGGCGTAAATTGTAAGCGTTAA
TATTTTGTTAAAATTCGCGTTAAATTTTTGTTAAATCAGCTCATTTTTTAACCAATAGGCCGAAATCGGC
AAAATCCCTTATAAATCAAAAGAATAGACCGAGATAGGGT
[37 nt withheld, positions 2911-2947]
AAAGAACGTGGACTCCAACGTCAAAGG
[49 nt withheld, positions 2975-3023]
T
[91 nt withheld, positions 3025-3115]
G
[124 nt withheld, positions 3117-3240]
CAGGTGGCACTTTTCGGGGAAATGTGCGCGGAACCCCTATTTGTTTATTTTTCTAAATACATTCAAATAT
GTATCCGCTCATGAGACAATAACCCTGATAAATGCTTCAATAATATTGAAAAAGGAAGAGTCCTGAGGCG
GAAAGAACCAGCTGTGGAATGTGTGTCAGTTAGGGTGTGGAAAGTCCCCAGGCTCCCCAGCAGGCAGAAG
TATGCAAAGCATGCATCTCAATTAGTCAGCAACCAGGTGTGGAAAGTCCCCAGGCTCCCCAGCAGGCAGA
AGTATGCAAAGCATGCATCTCAATTAGTCAGCAACCATAGTCCCGCCCCTAACTCCGCCCATCCCGCCCC
TAACTCCGCCCAGTTCCGCCCATTCTCCGCCCCATGGCTGACTAATTTTTTTTATTTATGCAGAGGCCGA
GGCCGCCTCGGCCTCTGAGCTATTCCAGAAGTAGTGAGGAGGCTTTTTTGGAGGCCTAGGCTTTTGCAAA
GATCGATCAAGAGACAGGATGAGGATCGTTTCGCATGATTGAACAAGATGGATTGCACGCAGGTTCTCCG
GCCGCTTGGGTGGAGAGGCTATTCGGCTATGACTGGGCACAACAGACAATCGGCTGCTCTGATGCCGCCG
TGTTCCGGCTGTCAGCGCAGGGGCGCCCGGTTCTTTTTGTCAAGACCGACCTGTCCGGTGCCCTGAATGA
ACTGCAAGACGAGGCAGCGCGGCTATCGTGGCTGGCCACGACGGGCGTTCCTTGCGCAGCTGTGCTCGAC
GTTGTCACTGAAGCGGGAAGGGACTGGCTGCTATTGGGCGAAGTGCCGGGGCAGGATCTCCTGTCATCTC
ACCTTGCTCCTGCCGAGAAAGTATCCATCATGGCTGATGCAATGCGGCGGCTGCATACGCTTGATCCGGC
TACCTGCCCATTCGACCACCAAGCGAAACATCGCATCGAGCGAGCACGTACTCGGATGGAAGCCGGTCTT
GTCGATCAGGATGATCTGGACGAAGAGCATCAGGGGCTCGCGCCAGCCGAACTGTTCGCCAGGCTCAAGG
CGAGCATGCCCGACGGCGAGGATCTCGTCGTGACCCATGGCGATGCCTGCTTGCCGAATATCATGGTGGA
AAATGGCCGCTTTTCTGGATTCATCGACTGTGGCCGGCTGGGTGTGGCGGACCGCTATCAGGACATAGCG
TTGGCTACCCGTGATATTGCTGAAGAGCTTGGCGGCGAATGGGCTGACCGCTTCCTCGTGCTTTACGGTA
TCGCCGCTCCCGATTCGCAGCGCATCGCCTTCTATCGCCTTCTTGACGAGTTCTTCTGAGCGGGACTCTG
GGGTTCGAAATGACCGACCAAGCGACGCCCAACCTGCCATCACGAGATTTCGATTCCACCGCCGCCTTCT
ATGAAAGGTTGGGCTTCGGAATCGTTTTCCGGGACGCCGGCTGGATGATCCTCCAGCGCGGGGATCTCAT
GCTGGAGTTCTTCGCCCACCCTAGGGGGAGGCTAACTGAAACACGGAAGGAGACAATACCGGAAGGAACC
CGCGCTATGACGGCAATAAAAAGACAGAATAAAACGCACGGTGTTGGGTCGTTTGTTCATAAACGCGGGG
TTCGGTCCCAGGGCTGGCACTCTGTCGATACCCCACCGAGACCCCATTGGGGCCAATACGCCCGCGTTTC
TTCCTTTTCCCCACCCCACCCCCCAAGTTCGGGTGAAGGCCCAGGGCTCGCAGCCAACGTCGGGGCGGCA
GGCCCTGCCATAGCCTCAGGTTACTCATATATACTTTAGATTGATTTAAAACTTCATTTTTAATTTAAAA
GGATCTAGGTGAAGATCCTTTTTGATAATCTCATGACCAAAATCCCTTAACGTGAGTTTTCGTTCCACTG
AGCGTCAGACCCCGTAGAAAAGATCAAAGGATCTTCTTGAGATCCTTTTTTTCTGCGCGTAATCTGCTGC
TTGCAAACAAAAAAACCACCGCTACCAGCGGTGGTTTGTTTGCCGGATCAAGAGCTACCAACTCTTTTTC
CGAAGGTAACTGGCTTCAGCAGAGCGCAGATACCAAATACTGTCCTTCTAGTGTAGCCGTAGTTAGGCCA
CCACTTCAAGAACTCTGTAGCACCGCCTACATACCTCGCTCTGCTAATCCTGTTACCAGTGGCTGCTGCC
AGTGGCGATAAGTCGTGTCTTACCGGGTTGGACTCAAGACGATAGTTACCGGATAAGGCGCAGCGGTCGG
GCTGAACGGGGGGTTCGTGCACACAGCCCAGCTTGGAGCGAACGACCTACACCGAACTGAGATACCTACA
GCGTGAGCTATGAGAAAGCGCCACGCTTCCCGAAGGGAGAAAGGCGGACAGGTATCCGGTAAGCGGCAGG
GTCGGAACAGGAGAGCGCACGAGGGAGCTTCCAGGGGGAAACGCCTGGTATCTTTATAGTCCTGTCGGGT
TTCGCCACCTCTGACTTGAGCGTCGATTTTTGTGATGCTCGTCAGGGGGGCGGAGCCTATGGAAAAACGC
CAGCAACGCGGCCTTTTTACGGTTCCTGGCCTTTTGCTGGCCTTTTGCTCACATGTTCTTTCCTGCGTTA
TCCCCTGATTCTGTGGATAACCGTATTACCGCCATGCAT
Features (pLannotate 1.2.2; 16 found; start..end, strand, type, name):
     61..364     +  enhancer       CMV enhancer: human cytomegalovirus immediate early enhancer
    365..568     +  promoter       CMV promoter: human cytomegalovirus (CMV) immediate early promoter
    607..1116    +  CDS            CIBN: N-terminal portion of the CIB1 transcription factor from Arabidopsis thaliana binds to CRY2 (cryptochrome 2) that has absorbed blue light (Kennedy et al., 2010)
   1135..1851    +  CDS            EYFP: EYFP is a basic (constitutively fluorescent) green/yellow fluorescent protein published in 1996, derived from Aequorea victoria. It is reported to be a very rapidly-maturing weak dimer with high acid sensitivity.
   1852..1896    +  misc_feature   MCS (fragment): multiple cloning site
   1901..2520    +  CDS            TetR (fragment): tetracycline repressor TetR; tetR from transposon Tn10; TetR binds to the tetracycline operator tetO to inhibit transcription. This inhibition can be relieved by adding tetracycline or doxycycline.
   2550..2634    +  CDS            large T antigen (fragment): large T antigen from SV40 (simian virus 40)
   2657..2778    +  polyA_signal   SV40 poly(A) signal: SV40 polyadenylation signal
   2812..3240    -  rep_origin     f1 ori (sequence partly withheld): f1 bacteriophage origin of replication; arrow indicates direction of (+) strand synthesis
   3267..3371    +  promoter       AmpR promoter: bla
   3373..3730    +  promoter       SV40 promoter: SV40 enhancer and early promoter
   3765..4559    +  CDS            NeoR/KanR: aminoglycoside phosphotransferase from Tn5; aph(3')-II (or nptII); confers resistance to neomycin, kanamycin, and G418 (Geneticin®)
   4580..4732    +  CDS            ble (fragment): BLE_KLEPN - Experimental evidence at protein level: Swiss-Prot protein existence level 1. Binding protein with a strong affinity to the bleomycin family of antibiotics. Binds to CL990; an antimitotic-antibiotic compound. From Klebsiella pneumoniae.
   4791..4838    +  polyA_signal   HSV TK poly(A) signal: herpes simplex virus thymidine kinase polyadenylation signal (Cole and Stacy, 1985)
   4929..4945    -  polyA_signal   bGH poly(A) signal (fragment): bovine growth hormone polyadenylation signal
   5167..5755    +  rep_origin     ori: high-copy-number ColE1/pMB1/pBR322/pUC origin of replication
