>Addgene plasmid #103798 | pCIBN-EYFP-TetR | addgene full sequence | sequence record 199194 | Addgene NGS Result
ATTAATAGTAATCAATTACGGGGTCATTAGTTCATAGCCCATATATGGAGTTCCGCGTTACATAACTTAC
GGTAAATGGCCCGCCTGGCTGACCGCCCAACGACCCCCGCCCATTGACGTCAATAATGACGTATGTTCCC
ATAGTAACGCCAATAGGGACTTTCCATTGACGTCAATGGGTGGAGTATTTACGGTAAACTGCCCACTTGG
CAGTACATCAAGTGTATCATATGCCAAGTACGCCCCCTATTGACGTCAATGACGGTAAATGGCCCGCCTG
GCATTATGCCCAGTACATGACCTTATGGGACTTTCCTACTTGGCAGTACATCTACGTATTAGTCATCGCT
ATTACCATGGTGATGCGGTTTTGGCAGTACATCAATGGGCGTGGATAGCGGTTTGACTCACGGGGATTTC
CAAGTCTCCACCCCATTGACGTCAATGGGAGTTTGTTTTGGCACCAAAATCAACGGGACTTTCCAAAATG
TCGTAACAACTCCGCCCCATTGACGCAAATGGGCGGTAGGCGTGTACGGTGGGAGGTCTATATAAGCAGA
GCTGGTTTAGTGAACCGTCAGATCCGCTAGCGCTCGCCACCATGAATGGAGCTATAGGAGGTGACCTTTT
GCTCAATTTTCCTGACATGTCGGTCCTAGAGCGCCAAAGGGCTCACCTCAAGTACCTCAATCCCACCTTT
GATTCTCCTCTCGCCGGCTTCTTTGCCGATTCTTCAATGATTACCGGCGGCGAGATGGACAGCTATCTTT
CGACTGCCGGTTTGAATCTTCCGATGATGTACGGTGAGACGACGGTGGAAGGTGATTCAAGACTCTCAAT
TTCGCCGGAAACGACGCTTGGGACTGGAAATTTCAAGGCAGCGAAGTTTGATACAGAGACTAAGGATTGT
AATGAGGCGGCGAAGAAGATGACGATGAACAGAGATGACCTAGTAGAAGAAGGAGAAGAAGAGAAGTCGA
AAATAACAGAGCAAAACAATGGGAGCACAAAAAGCATCAAGAAGATGAAACACAAAGCCAAGAAAGAAGA
GAACAATTTCTCTAATGATTCATCTAAAGTGACGAAGGAATTGGAGAAAACGGATTATATTCATGGACCG
GTCGCCACCATGGTGAGCAAGGGCGAGGAGCTGTTCACCGGGGTGGTGCCCATCCTGGTCGAGCTGGACG
GCGACGTAAACGGCCACAAGTTCAGCGTGTCCGGCGAGGGCGAGGGCGATGCCACCTACGGCAAGCTGAC
CCTGAAGTTCATCTGCACCACCGGCAAGCTGCCCGTGCCCTGGCCCACCCTCGTGACCACCTTCGGCTAC
GGCCTGCAGTGCTTCGCCCGCTACCCCGACCACATGAAGCAGCACGACTTCTTCAAGTCCGCCATGCCCG
AAGGCTACGTCCAGGAGCGCACCATCTTCTTCAAGGACGACGGCAACTACAAGACCCGCGCCGAGGTGAA
GTTCGAGGGCGACACCCTGGTGAACCGCATCGAGCTGAAGGGCATCGACTTCAAGGAGGACGGCAACATC
CTGGGGCACAAGCTGGAGTACAACTACAACAGCCACAACGTCTATATCATGGCCGACAAGCAGAAGAACG
GCATCAAGGTGAACTTCAAGATCCGCCACAACATCGAGGACGGCAGCGTGCAGCTCGCCGACCACTACCA
GCAGAACACCCCCATCGGCGACGGCCCCGTGCTGCTGCCCGACAACCACTACCTGAGCTACCAGTCCGCC
CTGAGCAAAGACCCCAACGAGAAGCGCGATCACATGGTCCTGCTGGAGTTCGTGACCGCCGCCGGGATCA
CTCTCGGCATGGACGAGCTGTACAAGTCCGGACTCAGATCTCGAGCTCAAGCTTCGAATTCTGCAGTCGA
CATGGTGTCTAGATTAGATAAAAGTAAAGTGATTAACAGCGCATTAGAGCTGCTTAATGAGGTCGGAATC
GAAGGTTTAACAACCCGTAAACTCGCCCAGAAGCTAGGTGTAGAGCAGCCTACATTGTATTGGCATGTAA
AAAATAAGCGGGCTTTGCTCGACGCCTTAGCCATTGAGATGTTAGATAGGCACCATACTCACTTTTGCCC
TTTAGAAGGGGAAAGCTGGCAAGATTTTTTACGTAATAACGCTAAAAGTTTTAGATGTGCTTTACTAAGT
CATCGCGATGGAGCAAAAGTACATTTAGGTACACGGCCTACAGAAAAACAGTATGAAACTCTCGAAAATC
AATTAGCCTTTTTATGCCAACAAGGTTTTTCACTAGAGAATGCATTATATGCACTCAGCGCTGTGGGGCA
TTTTACTTTAGGTTGCGTATTGGAAGATCAAGAGCATCAAGTCGCTAAAGAAGAAAGGGAAACACCTACT
ACTGATAGTATGCCGCCATTATTACGACAAGCTATCGAATTATTTGATCACCAAGGTGCAGAGCCAGCCT
TCTTATTCGGCCTTGAATTGATCATATGCGGATTAGAAAAACAACTTAAATGTGAAAGTGGGTCTGACTA
GGGGATCCACCGGATCTAGATAACTGATCATAATCAGCCATACCACATTTGTAGAGGTTTTACTTGCTTT
AAAAAACCTCCCACACCTCCCCCTGAACCTGAAACATAAAATGAATGCAATTGTTGTTGTTAACTTGTTT
ATTGCAGCTTATAATGGTTACAAATAAAGCAATAGCATCACAAATTTCACAAATAAAGCATTTTTTTCAC
TGCATTCTAGTTGTGGTTTGTCCAAACTCATCAATGTATCTTAAGGCGTAAATTGTAAGCGTTAATATTT
TGTTAAAATTCGCGTTAAATTTTTGTTAAATCAGCTCATTTTTTAACCAATAGGCCGAAATCGGCAAAAT
CCCTTATAAATCAAAAGAATAGACCGAGATAGGGT
[37 nt withheld, positions 2906-2942]
AAAGAACGTGGACTCCAACGTCAAAGG
[49 nt withheld, positions 2970-3018]
T
[91 nt withheld, positions 3020-3110]
G
[124 nt withheld, positions 3112-3235]
CAGGTGGCACTTTTCGGGGAAATGTGCGCGGAACCCCTATTTGTTTATTTTTCTAAATACATTCAAATAT
GTATCCGCTCATGAGACAATAACCCTGATAAATGCTTCAATAATATTGAAAAAGGAAGAGTCCTGAGGCG
GAAAGAACCAGCTGTGGAATGTGTGTCAGTTAGGGTGTGGAAAGTCCCCAGGCTCCCCAGCAGGCAGAAG
TATGCAAAGCATGCATCTCAATTAGTCAGCAACCAGGTGTGGAAAGTCCCCAGGCTCCCCAGCAGGCAGA
AGTATGCAAAGCATGCATCTCAATTAGTCAGCAACCATAGTCCCGCCCCTAACTCCGCCCATCCCGCCCC
TAACTCCGCCCAGTTCCGCCCATTCTCCGCCCCATGGCTGACTAATTTTTTTTATTTATGCAGAGGCCGA
GGCCGCCTCGGCCTCTGAGCTATTCCAGAAGTAGTGAGGAGGCTTTTTTGGAGGCCTAGGCTTTTGCAAA
GATCGATCAAGAGACAGGATGAGGATCGTTTCGCATGATTGAACAAGATGGATTGCACGCAGGTTCTCCG
GCCGCTTGGGTGGAGAGGCTATTCGGCTATGACTGGGCACAACAGACAATCGGCTGCTCTGATGCCGCCG
TGTTCCGGCTGTCAGCGCAGGGGCGCCCGGTTCTTTTTGTCAAGACCGACCTGTCCGGTGCCCTGAATGA
ACTGCAAGACGAGGCAGCGCGGCTATCGTGGCTGGCCACGACGGGCGTTCCTTGCGCAGCTGTGCTCGAC
GTTGTCACTGAAGCGGGAAGGGACTGGCTGCTATTGGGCGAAGTGCCGGGGCAGGATCTCCTGTCATCTC
ACCTTGCTCCTGCCGAGAAAGTATCCATCATGGCTGATGCAATGCGGCGGCTGCATACGCTTGATCCGGC
TACCTGCCCATTCGACCACCAAGCGAAACATCGCATCGAGCGAGCACGTACTCGGATGGAAGCCGGTCTT
GTCGATCAGGATGATCTGGACGAAGAGCATCAGGGGCTCGCGCCAGCCGAACTGTTCGCCAGGCTCAAGG
CGAGCATGCCCGACGGCGAGGATCTCGTCGTGACCCATGGCGATGCCTGCTTGCCGAATATCATGGTGGA
AAATGGCCGCTTTTCTGGATTCATCGACTGTGGCCGGCTGGGTGTGGCGGACCGCTATCAGGACATAGCG
TTGGCTACCCGTGATATTGCTGAAGAGCTTGGCGGCGAATGGGCTGACCGCTTCCTCGTGCTTTACGGTA
TCGCCGCTCCCGATTCGCAGCGCATCGCCTTCTATCGCCTTCTTGACGAGTTCTTCTGAGCGGGACTCTG
GGGTTCGAAATGACCGACCAAGCGACGCCCAACCTGCCATCACGAGATTTCGATTCCACCGCCGCCTTCT
ATGAAAGGTTGGGCTTCGGAATCGTTTTCCGGGACGCCGGCTGGATGATCCTCCAGCGCGGGGATCTCAT
GCTGGAGTTCTTCGCCCACCCTAGGGGGAGGCTAACTGAAACACGGAAGGAGACAATACCGGAAGGAACC
CGCGCTATGACGGCAATAAAAAGACAGAATAAAACGCACGGTGTTGGGTCGTTTGTTCATAAACGCGGGG
TTCGGTCCCAGGGCTGGCACTCTGTCGATACCCCACCGAGACCCCATTGGGGCCAATACGCCCGCGTTTC
TTCCTTTTCCCCACCCCACCCCCCAAGTTCGGGTGAAGGCCCAGGGCTCGCAGCCAACGTCGGGGCGGCA
GGCCCTGCCATAGCCTCAGGTTACTCATATATACTTTAGATTGATTTAAAACTTCATTTTTAATTTAAAA
GGATCTAGGTGAAGATCCTTTTTGATAATCTCATGACCAAAATCCCTTAACGTGAGTTTTCGTTCCACTG
AGCGTCAGACCCCGTAGAAAAGATCAAAGGATCTTCTTGAGATCCTTTTTTTCTGCGCGTAATCTGCTGC
TTGCAAACAAAAAAACCACCGCTACCAGCGGTGGTTTGTTTGCCGGATCAAGAGCTACCAACTCTTTTTC
CGAAGGTAACTGGCTTCAGCAGAGCGCAGATACCAAATACTGTTCTTCTAGTGTAGCCGTAGTTAGGCCA
CCACTTCAAGAACTCTGTAGCACCGCCTACATACCTCGCTCTGCTAATCCTGTTACCAGTGGCTGCTGCC
AGTGGCGATAAGTCGTGTCTTACCGGGTTGGACTCAAGACGATAGTTACCGGATAAGGCGCAGCGGTCGG
GCTGAACGGGGGGTTCGTGCACACAGCCCAGCTTGGAGCGAACGACCTACACCGAACTGAGATACCTACA
GCGTGAGCTATGAGAAAGCGCCACGCTTCCCGAAGGGAGAAAGGCGGACAGGTATCCGGTAAGCGGCAGG
GTCGGAACAGGAGAGCGCACGAGGGAGCTTCCAGGGGGAAACGCCTGGTATCTTTATAGTCCTGTCGGGT
TTCGCCACCTCTGACTTGAGCGTCGATTTTTGTGATGCTCGTCAGGGGGGCGGAGCCTATGGAAAAACGC
CAGCAACGCGGCCTTTTTACGGTTCCTGGCCTTTTGCTGGCCTTTTGCTCACATGTTCTTTCCTGCGTTA
TCCCCTGATTCTGTGGATAACCGTATTACCGCCATGCATTAGTT
Features (pLannotate 1.2.2; 16 found; start..end, strand, type, name):
     56..359     +  enhancer       CMV enhancer: human cytomegalovirus immediate early enhancer
    360..563     +  promoter       CMV promoter: human cytomegalovirus (CMV) immediate early promoter
    602..1111    +  CDS            CIBN: N-terminal portion of the CIB1 transcription factor from Arabidopsis thaliana binds to CRY2 (cryptochrome 2) that has absorbed blue light (Kennedy et al., 2010)
   1130..1846    +  CDS            EYFP: EYFP is a basic (constitutively fluorescent) green/yellow fluorescent protein published in 1996, derived from Aequorea victoria. It is reported to be a very rapidly-maturing weak dimer with high acid sensitivity.
   1847..1891    +  misc_feature   MCS (fragment): multiple cloning site
   1896..2515    +  CDS            TetR (fragment): tetracycline repressor TetR; tetR from transposon Tn10; TetR binds to the tetracycline operator tetO to inhibit transcription. This inhibition can be relieved by adding tetracycline or doxycycline.
   2545..2629    +  CDS            large T antigen (fragment): large T antigen from SV40 (simian virus 40)
   2652..2773    +  polyA_signal   SV40 poly(A) signal: SV40 polyadenylation signal
   2807..3235    -  rep_origin     f1 ori (sequence partly withheld): f1 bacteriophage origin of replication; arrow indicates direction of (+) strand synthesis
   3262..3366    +  promoter       AmpR promoter: bla
   3368..3725    +  promoter       SV40 promoter: SV40 enhancer and early promoter
   3760..4554    +  CDS            NeoR/KanR: aminoglycoside phosphotransferase from Tn5; aph(3')-II (or nptII); confers resistance to neomycin, kanamycin, and G418 (Geneticin®)
   4575..4727    +  CDS            ble (fragment): BLE_KLEPN - Experimental evidence at protein level: Swiss-Prot protein existence level 1. Binding protein with a strong affinity to the bleomycin family of antibiotics. Binds to CL990; an antimitotic-antibiotic compound. From Klebsiella pneumoniae.
   4786..4833    +  polyA_signal   HSV TK poly(A) signal: herpes simplex virus thymidine kinase polyadenylation signal (Cole and Stacy, 1985)
   4924..4940    -  polyA_signal   bGH poly(A) signal (fragment): bovine growth hormone polyadenylation signal
   5162..5750    +  rep_origin     ori: high-copy-number ColE1/pMB1/pBR322/pUC origin of replication
