[The description below was written by a language model from this plasmid's Addgene catalogue record and pLannotate feature annotations shown in this document.]
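Description:
pCIBN-EYFP-TetR is a mammalian expression plasmid built on the Clontech pEGFP-C1 backbone, from which the original EGFP was excised with NheI and BamHI and replaced by a roughly 1.9 kb fusion cassette. It is propagated in E. coli from a high-copy ColE1/pUC-type origin and also carries an f1 origin. A single Tn5 NeoR/KanR gene is driven by tandem bacterial (bla) and SV40 early promoters and terminated by the HSV TK polyadenylation signal, so it confers kanamycin resistance in bacteria and G418 selection in mammalian cells. The sequenced and depositor-supplied full sequences are both 5,869 nt and give the same feature layout, offset by a few bases. Short annotated fragments of ble, SV40 large T antigen and a bGH poly(A) signal look like backbone remnants or annotation hits rather than functional parts.

The payload is one open reading frame under the CMV immediate early enhancer/promoter, ending at the SV40 poly(A) signal. It encodes CIBN, the N-terminal portion of the Arabidopsis thaliana CIB1 transcription factor, followed by EYFP, a short stretch of residual multiple cloning site, and the Tn10 tetracycline repressor TetR. The TetR portion carries an M2V change, and the depositor lists the relevance of the mutations as unknown.

TetR anchors the fusion to tetO operator arrays integrated in the host genome, EYFP makes those sites visible by fluorescence microscopy, and CIBN serves as a docking surface for blue-light-activated cryptochrome 2. The plasmid acts as the "localizer" of the BLInCR system. On blue-light illumination, a co-expressed effector tagged with the CRY2 PHR domain is recruited to the marked tetO array, which allows light-controlled chromatin targeting and real-time observation of transcription in living cells.
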