Addgene plasmid #103798: pCIBN-EYFP-TetR
Purpose: BLInCR 'Localizer' construct that marks tetO arrays and is targeted by a PHR-tagged effector upon illumination with blue light
Depositing lab: Karsten Rippe. Publication: Real-time observation of light-controlled transcription in living cells. Rademacher A, Erdel F, Trojanowski J, Schumacher S, Rippe K. J Cell Sci. 2017 Dec 15;130(24):4213-4224. doi: 10.1242/jcs.205534. Epub 2017 Nov 9. PubMed 29122982.
Backbone
  Vector backbone: pEGFP-C1
  Backbone manufacturer: Clontech
  Backbone size w/o insert (bp): 3932
  Vector type: Mammalian Expression
  Selectable markers: Neomycin (select with G418)
Growth in bacteria
  Bacterial resistance: Kanamycin, 50 μg/mL
  Growth temperature: 37°C
  Growth strain: DH5alpha
  Copy number: High Copy
Gene/Insert
  Gene/Insert name: CIBN-EYFP-TetR (alt name: N-terminus of CIB1)
  Species: A. thaliana (mustard weed); E. coli
  Insert size (bp): 1937
  Mutation: TetR: A4G (M2V)
  Entrez Gene: CIB1 (a.k.a. AT4G34530, T4L20.110, T4L20_110, cryptochrome-interacting basic-helix-loop-helix 1); tetR (a.k.a. TC1_0054)
  Promoter: CMV
  Cloning method: Restriction Enzyme; 5′ cloning site NheI (not destroyed); 3′ cloning site BamHI (not destroyed)
  Sequencing primers: 5′ CMV-F
Terms and licenses: Academic/Nonprofit Terms; Industry Terms: Not Available to Industry
Depositor comments: EGFP was cut out from the backbone (NheI/BamHI cuts); relevance of mutations unknown
How to cite: pCIBN-EYFP-TetR was a gift from Karsten Rippe (Addgene plasmid # 103798 ; http://n2t.net/addgene:103798 ; RRID:Addgene_103798)
