>Addgene plasmid #103798 | pCIBN-EYFP-TetR | depositor partial sequence | sequence record 196654 | CIBN
ATGAATGGAGCTATAGGAGGTGACCTTTTGCTCAATTTTCCTGACATGTCGGTCCTAGAGCGCCAAAGGG
CTCACCTCAAGTACCTCAATCCCACCTTTGATTCTCCTCTCGCCGGCTTCTTTGCCGATTCTTCAATGAT
TACCGGCGGCGAGATGGACAGCTATCTTTCGACTGCCGGTTTGAATCTTCCGATGATGTACGGTGAGACG
ACGGTGGAAGGTGATTCAAGACTCTCAATTTCGCCGGAAACGACGCTTGGGACTGGAAATTTCAAGGCAG
CGAAGTTTGATACAGAGACTAAGGATTGTAATGAGGCGGCGAAGAAGATGACGATGAACAGAGATGACCT
AGTAGAAGAAGGAGAAGAAGAGAAGTCGAAAATAACAGAGCAAAACAATGGGAGCACAAAAAGCATCAAG
AAGATGAAACACAAAGCCAAGAAAGAAGAGAACAATTTCTCTAATGATTCATCTAAAGTGACGAAGGAAT
TGGAGAAAACGGATTATATTCAT
