>Addgene plasmid #103798 | pCIBN-EYFP-TetR | depositor partial sequence | sequence record 196655 | EYFP
ATGGTGAGCAAGGGCGAGGAGCTGTTCACCGGGGTGGTGCCCATCCTGGTCGAGCTGGACGGCGACGTAA
ACGGCCACAAGTTCAGCGTGTCCGGCGAGGGCGAGGGCGATGCCACCTACGGCAAGCTGACCCTGAAGTT
CATCTGCACCACCGGCAAGCTGCCCGTGCCCTGGCCCACCCTCGTGACCACCTTCGGCTACGGCCTGCAG
TGCTTCGCCCGCTACCCCGACCACATGAAGCAGCACGACTTCTTCAAGTCCGCCATGCCCGAAGGCTACG
TCCAGGAGCGCACCATCTTCTTCAAGGACGACGGCAACTACAAGACCCGCGCCGAGGTGAAGTTCGAGGG
CGACACCCTGGTGAACCGCATCGAGCTGAAGGGCATCGACTTCAAGGAGGACGGCAACATCCTGGGGCAC
AAGCTGGAGTACAACTACAACAGCCACAACGTCTATATCATGGCCGACAAGCAGAAGAACGGCATCAAGG
TGAACTTCAAGATCCGCCACAACATCGAGGACGGCAGCGTGCAGCTCGCCGACCACTACCAGCAGAACAC
CCCCATCGGCGACGGCCCCGTGCTGCTGCCCGACAACCACTACCTGAGCTACCAGTCCGCCCTGAGCAAA
GACCCCAACGAGAAGCGCGATCACATGGTCCTGCTGGAGTTCGTGACCGCCGCCGGGATCACTCTCGGCA
TGGACGAGCTGTACAAG
